>Addgene plasmid #120953 | P61m | addgene full sequence | sequence record 235967 | Addgene NGS Result
CAAATAGGGGTTCCGCGCACATTTCCCCGAAAAGTGCCACCTGACGTCTAAGAAACCATTATTATCATGA
CATTAACCTATAAAAATAGGCGTATCACGAGGCAGAATTTCAGATAAAAAAAATCCTTAGCTTTCGCTAA
GGATGATTTCTGGAATTCGCGGCCGCTTCTAGAGACTAGTGGGTCTCAGGAGAACGATCGTTGGCTGTGT
TGACAATTAATCATCGGCTCGTATAATGTGTGGAATTGTGAGCGCTCACAATTTACTAGAGACCTACTAG
TAGCGGCCGCTGCAGGCTTCCTCGCTCACTGACTCGCTGCGCTCGGTCGTTCGGCTGCGGCGAGCGGTAT
CAGCTCACTCAAAGGCGGTAATACGGTTATCCACAGAATCAGGGGATAACGCAGGAAAGAACATGTGAGC
AAAAGGCCAGCAAAAGGCCAGGAACCGTAAAAAGGCCGCGTTGCTGGCGTTTTTCCACAGGCTCCGCCCC
CCTGACGAGCATCACAAAAATCGACGCTCAAGTCAGAGGTGGCGAAACCCGACAGGACTATAAAGATACC
AGGCGTTTCCCCCTGGAAGCTCCCTCGTGCGCTCTCCTGTTCCGACCCTGCCGCTTACCGGATACCTGTC
CGCCTTTCTCCCTTCGGGAAGCGTGGCGCTTTCTCATAGCTCACGCTGTAGGTATCTCAGTTCGGTGTAG
GTCGTTCGCTCCAAGCTGGGCTGTGTGCACGAACCCCCCGTTCAGCCCGACCGCTGCGCCTTATCCGGTA
ACTATCGTCTTGAGTCCAACCCGGTAAGACACGACTTATCGCCACTGGCAGCAGCCACTGGTAACAGGAT
TAGCAGAGCGAGGTATGTAGGCGGTGCTACAGAGTTCTTGAAGTGGTGGCCTAACTACGGCTACACTAGA
AGAACAGTATTTGGTATCTGCGCTCTGCTGAAGCCAGTTACCTTCGGAAAAAGAGTTGGTAGCTCTTGAT
CCGGCAAACAAACCACCGCTGGTAGCGGTGGTTTTTTTGTTTGCAAGCAGCAGATTACGCGCAGAAAAAA
AGGATCTCAAGAAGATCCTTTGATCTTTTCTACGGGGTCTGACGCTCAGTGGAACGAAAACTCACGTTAA
GGGATTTTGGTCATGAGATTATCAAAAAGGATCTTCACCTAGATCCTTTTAAATTAAAAATGAAGTTTTA
AATCAATCTAAAGTATATATGAGTAAACTTGGTCTGACAGTTACCAATGCTTAATCAGTGAGGCACCTAT
CTCAGCGATCTGTCTATTTCGTTCATCCATAGTTGCCTGACTCCCCGTCGTGTAGATAACTACGATACGG
GAGGGCTTACCATCTGGCCCCAGTGCTGCAATGATACCGCGCGACCCACGCTCACCGGCTCCAGATTTAT
CAGCAATAAACCAGCCAGCCGGAAGGGCCGAGCGCAGAAGTGGTCCTGCAACTTTATCCGCCTCCATCCA
GTCTATTAATTGTTGCCGGGAAGCTAGAGTAAGTAGTTCGCCAGTTAATAGTTTGCGCAACGTTGTTGCC
ATTGCTACAGGCATCGTGGTGTCACGCTCGTCGTTTGGTATGGCTTCATTCAGCTCCGGTTCCCAACGAT
CAAGGCGAGTTACATGATCCCCCATGTTGTGCAAAAAAGCGGTTAGCTCCTTCGGTCCTCCGATCGTTGT
CAGAAGTAAGTTGGCCGCAGTGTTATCACTCATGGTTATGGCAGCACTGCATAATTCTCTTACTGTCATG
CCATCCGTAAGATGCTTTTCTGTGACTGGTGAGTACTCAACCAAGTCATTCTGAGAATAGTGTATGCGGC
GACCGAGTTGCTCTTGCCCGGCGTCAATACGGGATAATACCGCGCCACATAGCAGAACTTTAAAAGTGCT
CATCATTGGAAAACGTTCTTCGGGGCGAAAACTCTCAAGGATCTTACCGCTGTTGAGATCCAGTTCGATG
TAACCCACTCGTGCACCCAACTGATCTTCAGCATCTTTTACTTTCACCAGCGTTTCTGGGTGAGCAAAAA
CAGGAAGGCAAAATGCCGCAAAAAAGGGAATAAGGGCGACACGGAAATGTTGAATACTCATACTCTTCCT
TTTTCAATATTATTGAAGCATTTATCAGGGTTATTGTCTCATGAGCGGATACATATTTGAATGTATTTAG
AAAAATAAA
Features (pLannotate 1.2.2; 8 found; start..end, strand, type, name):
    107..150     -  terminator     bacterial terminator: putative bacterial transcription terminator
    153..174     +  misc_feature   BioBrick prefix: BioBrick prefix for parts that do not start with "ATG"
    210..238     +  promoter       tac promoter: strong E. coli promoter; hybrid between the trp and lac UV5 promoters
    244..263     +  protein_bind   lac operator (symmetric): The lac repressor binds to the lac operator to inhibit transcription in E. coli. This inhibition can be relieved by adding lactose or isopropyl-β-D-thiogalactopyranoside (IPTG). The symmetric lac operator was optimized for tight binding of lac repressor. lac repressor encoded by lacI
    275..295     +  misc_feature   BioBrick suffix: universal suffix for all parts
    472..1060    -  rep_origin     ori: high-copy-number ColE1/pMB1/pBR322/pUC origin of replication
   1231..2091    -  CDS            AmpR: β-lactamase; bla; confers resistance to ampicillin, carbenicillin, and related antibiotics
   2092..17      -  promoter       AmpR promoter (across the origin): bla
