[The description below was written by a language model from this plasmid's Addgene catalogue record and pLannotate feature annotations shown in this document.]
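Description:
P61m is a small synthetic-biology part plasmid (about 2.2 kb in total) that stores a single regulatory element, an engineered pTac promoter, as a MoClo Golden Gate "AB" position part. It is built on the DVA destination/part vector backbone (roughly 2.1 kb), which is propagated in E. coli from a high-copy ColE1/pUC-type origin and selected with ampicillin through a β-lactamase gene driven by its own bla promoter. There are no eukaryotic or viral elements. The plasmid serves purely as a bacterial storage and donor vector for modular assembly.

The 79 bp synthetic insert is annotated as a tac promoter, the strong hybrid of the trp and lacUV5 promoters, followed immediately by a symmetric lac operator, a variant optimized for tight binding of the lac repressor. Transcription from the part is therefore repressed by LacI and induced by IPTG or lactose, provided LacI is supplied by the host strain or another construct, since no lacI gene is annotated here. According to the record, this promoter is an improved, unpublished variant that was selected for wide dynamic range and low cross-sensitivity to other inducers. The insert sits between BioBrick prefix and suffix sequences, and a putative bacterial terminator lies just upstream in the backbone, which should insulate the part from read-through transcription. The Type IIS sites and overhangs that define the AB position are not annotated in the feature table. In use, the promoter is released in a Golden Gate reaction and joined to downstream parts such as ribosome binding sites, coding sequences and terminators, giving inducible transcription units for bacterial genetic circuits.
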