Addgene plasmid #120953: P61m
Purpose: MoClo golden gate assembly AB part for pTac (Adam Meyer's improved pTac promoter selected for dynamic range and low cross-sensitivity; unpublished, using strategy from https://doi.org/10.1101/285866).
Depositing lab: Richard Murray.
Backbone
  Vector backbone: DVA
  Backbone size w/o insert (bp): 2100
  Vector type: Synthetic Biology
Growth in bacteria
  Bacterial resistance: Ampicillin, 100 μg/mL
  Growth temperature: 37°C
  Growth strain: JM109
  Copy number: High Copy
Gene/Insert
  Gene/Insert name: Tac promoter Adam Meyer
  Species: Synthetic
  Insert size (bp): 79
  Cloning method: Gibson Cloning
  Sequencing primers: 5′ AAATAGGCGTATCACGAGGCA; 3′ TTACCGCCTTTGAGTGAGCTG
Terms and licenses: Academic/Nonprofit Terms; Industry Terms: Not Available to Industry
Depositor comments: Please see Supplemental Documents for annotated Genbank file.
How to cite: P61m was a gift from Richard Murray (Addgene plasmid # 120953 ; http://n2t.net/addgene:120953 ; RRID:Addgene_120953)
