>Addgene plasmid #120953 | P61m | depositor partial sequence | sequence record 229960 | insert sequence
GGAGAACGATCGTTGGCTGTGTTGACAATTAATCATCGGCTCGTATAATGTGTGGAATTGTGAGCGCTCA
CAATTTACT
